Addgene plasmid #89602: pet151D-TOPO BROX 1-411;
Purpose: Expresses full length human Brox in bacteria; internal ID WISP11-297
Depositing lab: Wesley Sundquist. Depositing organization: University of Utah. Publication: Structure of the Bro1 domain protein BROX and functional analyses of the ALIX Bro1 domain in HIV-1 budding. Zhai Q, Landesman MB, Robinson H, Sundquist WI, Hill CP. PLoS One. 2011;6(12):e27466. doi: 10.1371/journal.pone.0027466. Epub 2011 Dec 5. PubMed 22162750.
Backbone
  Vector backbone: pet151D-TOPO
  Backbone manufacturer: Invitrogen
  Total vector size (bp): 6996
  Vector type: Bacterial Expression
Growth in bacteria
  Bacterial resistance: Ampicillin, 100 μg/mL
  Growth temperature: 37°C
  Growth strain: DH5alpha
  Copy number: Unknown
Gene/Insert
  Gene/Insert name: BROX
  Species: H. sapiens (human)
  Insert size (bp): 1236
  Entrez Gene: BROX (a.k.a. C1orf58)
  Promoter: T7
  Tag / fusion protein: His Tag, V5 tag (N terminal on backbone)
  Cloning method: TOPO Cloning
  Sequencing primers: 5′ T7 forward; 3′ T7 term
Terms and licenses: Academic/Nonprofit Terms; Industry Terms: Not Available to Industry
How to cite: pet151D-TOPO BROX 1-411; was a gift from Wesley Sundquist (Addgene plasmid # 89602 ; http://n2t.net/addgene:89602 ; RRID:Addgene_89602)
