[The description below was written by a language model from this plasmid's Addgene catalogue record and pLannotate feature annotations shown in this document.]
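Description:
pet151D-TOPO BROX 1-411 is a bacterial expression plasmid of about 7 kb, built on the Invitrogen pET151/D-TOPO backbone by directional TOPO cloning, for producing full-length human BROX (residues 1–411, also known as C1orf58) in E. coli. It replicates from a pBR322-type ColE1 origin. The bom mobility region and the rop gene are also present; rop keeps copy number moderate, although the catalogue lists copy number as unknown. Selection is by ampicillin through the β-lactamase gene and its own promoter. Several tetracycline-resistance fragments and a partial tet promoter are annotated, but these are non-functional remnants of the pBR322 lineage, not a usable marker.

The expression cassette is the standard pET arrangement. A T7 promoter is followed directly by a lac operator, then the T7 gene 10 ribosome binding site, the open reading frame and a T7 terminator. The plasmid also carries lacI under its own promoter, so lac repressor holds transcription off until IPTG is added, and expression requires a host that supplies T7 RNA polymerase. The roughly 1.2 kb BROX coding sequence lies downstream of backbone-encoded N-terminal tags, which the catalogue lists as a His tag and a V5 epitope. The feature table annotates the V5 tag and a partial TEV protease recognition site just before the insert, which would allow the tags to be removed after purification, but it does not separately call the His tag. A short match to a T7 gene 10-derived sequence between the insert and the terminator is probably backbone sequence, not an intended fusion. The associated publication reports structural work on the BROX Bro1 domain protein, consistent with use of this construct for recombinant protein production and purification.
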