Features (pLannotate 1.2.2; 21 found; start..end, strand, type, name):
    209..227     +  promoter       T7 promoter: promoter for bacteriophage T7 RNA polymerase
    228..252     +  protein_bind   lac operator: The lac repressor binds to the lac operator to inhibit transcription in E. coli. This inhibition can be relieved by adding lactose or isopropyl-β-D-thiogalactopyranoside (IPTG). lac repressor encoded by lacI
    267..289     +  RBS            RBS: efficient ribosome binding site from bacteriophage T7 gene 10 (Olins and Rangwala, 1989)
    318..359     +  CDS            V5 tag: epitope tag from simian virus 5
    360..379     +  CDS            TEV site (fragment): tobacco etch virus (TEV) protease recognition and cleavage site
    396..1628    +  CDS            BROX: BROX_HUMAN - Also known as BROFTI, C1orf58. Experimental evidence at protein level: Swiss-Prot protein existence level 1. From Homo sapiens (Human).
   1657..1706    +  CDS            SET1 (fragment): solubility-enhancement tag derived from T7 phage gene 10B
   1714..1761    +  terminator     T7 terminator: transcription terminator for bacteriophage T7 RNA polymerase
   1784..1888    -  CDS            TcR (fragment): tetracycline efflux protein; tet; confers resistance to tetracycline
   1945..1968    -  promoter       tet promoter (fragment): E. coli promoter for tetracycline efflux protein gene
   2085..2189    +  promoter       AmpR promoter: bla
   2190..3050    +  CDS            AmpR: β-lactamase; bla; confers resistance to ampicillin, carbenicillin, and related antibiotics
   3221..3809    +  rep_origin     ori: high-copy-number ColE1/pMB1/pBR322/pUC origin of replication
   3995..4134    -  misc_feature   bom: basis of mobility region from pBR322
   4236..4427    -  CDS            rop: Rop protein, which maintains plasmids at low copy number; rop
   4444..4824    +  CDS            YPB1_ECOLX: Protein predicted: Swiss-Prot protein existence level 4. From Escherichia coli.
   5066..5690    -  CDS            TcR (fragment): tetracycline efflux protein; tet; confers resistance to tetracycline
   5705..5726    -  protein_bind   CAP binding site: CAP binding activates transcription in the presence of cAMP. E. coli catabolite activator protein
   5739..6821    -  CDS            lacI: lac repressor; lacI; The lac repressor binds to the lac operator to inhibit transcription in E. coli. This inhibition can be relieved by adding lactose or isopropyl-β-D-thiogalactopyranoside (IPTG).
   6822..6899    -  promoter       lacI promoter: lacI
   6907..187     -  CDS            TcR (fragment) (across the origin): tetracycline efflux protein; tet; confers resistance to tetracycline
>Addgene plasmid #89602 | pet151D-TOPO BROX 1-411; | addgene full sequence | sequence record 177420 | Addgene NGS Result
CAAGGAGATGGCGCCCAACAGTCCCCCGGCCACGGGGCCTGCCACCATACCCACGCCGAAACAAGCGCTC
ATGAGCCCGAAGTGGCGAGCCCGATCTTCCCCATCGGTGATGTCGGCGATATAGGCGCCAGCAACCGCAC
CTGTGGCGCCGGTGATGCCGGCCACGATGCGTCCGGCGTAGAGGATCGAGATCTCGATCCCGCGAAATTA
ATACGACTCACTATAGGGGAATTGTGAGCGGATAACAATTCCCCTCTAGAAATAATTTTGTTTAACTTTA
AGAAGGAGATATACATATGCATCATCACCATCACCATGGTAAGCCTATCCCTAACCCTCTCCTCGGTCTC
GATTCTACGGAAAACCTGTATTTTCAGGGAATTGATCCCTTCACCATGACCCATTGGTTTCATAGGAACC
CATTAAAAGCCACAGCTCCTGTGTCTTTTAATTACTATGGTGTAGTCACTGGCCCTTCTGCTTCAAAAAT
ATGCAATGACTTGAGGTCATCCAGGGCACGACTCCTTGAACTGTTCACTGATTTGAGCTGTAATCCAGAA
ATGATGAAGAATGCAGCAGATTCATATTTCTCACTTTTACAAGGTTTCATAAATTCTTTGGATGAATCTA
CCCAAGAAAGCAAGTTACGATATATTCAAAATTTCAAGTGGACTGATACATTGCAAGGACAGGTTCCAAG
TGCCCAGCAGGATGCTGTTTTTGAATTAATTTCCATGGGATTTAATGTAGCTTTATGGTATACCAAATAT
GCTTCAAGACTGGCTGGAAAAGAAAATATAACAGAAGATGAAGCAAAAGAAGTTCATCGAAGCCTAAAGA
TTGCAGCTGGGATTTTTAAACATTTAAAGGAAAGTCATCTCCCAAAACTCATTACACCTGCGGAAAAAGG
AAGAGATTTAGAGTCACGACTCATAGAAGCATACGTTATTCAATGTCAGGCTGAAGCTCAAGAAGTAACA
ATTGCTCGAGCAATTGAACTAAAACATGCTCCTGGACTAATTGCTGCACTGGCGTATGAAACAGCCAATT
TCTATCAAAAAGCTGATCATACTTTATCCAGTTTGGAGCCTGCATATTCTGCCAAATGGAGAAAATATCT
TCACTTGAAGATGTGTTTCTACACAGCTTATGCTTACTGTTACCATGGTGAGACTTTATTGGCTAGTGAT
AAATGCGGTGAAGCAATCAGGTCTCTCCAAGAAGCAGAAAAATTGTATGCAAAGGCAGAAGCACTGTGTA
AAGAATATGGAGAAACCAAAGGACCTGGACCAACAGTCAAACCTTCAGGACATCTGTTCTTTAGGAAACT
TGGAAACCTTGTGAAGAACACCCTAGAAAAATGTCAGAGAGAAAATGGATTTATTTACTTTCAAAAAATT
CCAACAGAAGCCCCACAGCTGGAACTCAAAGCAAATTATGGTCTCGTAGAGCCTATACCTTTCGAATTTC
CTCCTACAAGTGTTCAGTGGACACCAGAAACATTGGCTGCATTTGATCTCACCAAAAGACCCAAGGATGA
CAGTACTAAACCCAAACCAGAAGAAGAAGTGAAACCTGTGAAAGAACCAGACATCAAACCTCAAAAGGAC
ACTGGGTGCTACATCTCCTAACATATGAAGGGCGAGCTCAGATCCGGCTGCTAACAAAGCCCGAAAGGAA
GCTGAGTTGGCTGCTGCCACCGCTGAGCAATAACTAGCATAACCCCTTGGGGCCTCTAAACGGGTCTTGA
GGGGTTTTTTGCTGAAAGGAGGAACTATATCCGGATATCCCGCAAGAGGCCCGGCAGTACCGGCATAACC
AAGCCTATGCCTACAGCATCCAGGGTGACGGTGCCGAGGATGACGATGAGCGCATTGTTAGATTTCATAC
ACGGTGCCTGACTGCGTTAGCAATTTAACTGTGATAAACTACCGCATTAAAGCTAGCTTATCGATGATAA
GCTGTCAAACATGAGAATTAATTCTTGAAGACGAAAGGGCCTCGTGATACGCCTATTTTTATAGGTTAAT
GTCATGATAATAATGGTTTCTTAGACGTCAGGTGGCACTTTTCGGGGAAATGTGCGCGGAACCCCTATTT
GTTTATTTTTCTAAATACATTCAAATATGTATCCGCTCATGAGACAATAACCCTGATAAATGCTTCAATA
ATATTGAAAAAGGAAGAGTATGAGTATTCAACATTTCCGTGTCGCCCTTATTCCCTTTTTTGCGGCATTT
TGCCTTCCTGTTTTTGCTCACCCAGAAACGCTGGTGAAAGTAAAAGATGCTGAAGATCAGTTGGGTGCAC
GAGTGGGTTACATCGAACTGGATCTCAACAGCGGTAAGATCCTTGAGAGTTTTCGCCCCGAAGAACGTTT
TCCAATGATGAGCACTTTTAAAGTTCTGCTATGTGGCGCGGTATTATCCCGTGTTGACGCCGGGCAAGAG
CAACTCGGTCGCCGCATACACTATTCTCAGAATGACTTGGTTGAGTACTCACCAGTCACAGAAAAGCATC
TTACGGATGGCATGACAGTAAGAGAATTATGCAGTGCTGCCATAACCATGAGTGATAACACTGCGGCCAA
CTTACTTCTGACAACGATCGGAGGACCGAAGGAGCTAACCGCTTTTTTGCACAACATGGGGGATCATGTA
ACTCGCCTTGATCGTTGGGAACCGGAGCTGAATGAAGCCATACCAAACGACGAGCGTGACACCACGATGC
CTGCAGCAATGGCAACAACGTTGCGCAAACTATTAACTGGCGAACTACTTACTCTAGCTTCCCGGCAACA
ATTAATAGACTGGATGGAGGCGGATAAAGTTGCAGGACCACTTCTGCGCTCGGCCCTTCCGGCTGGCTGG
TTTATTGCTGATAAATCTGGAGCCGGTGAGCGTGGGTCTCGCGGTATCATTGCAGCACTGGGGCCAGATG
GTAAGCCCTCCCGTATCGTAGTTATCTACACGACGGGGAGTCAGGCAACTATGGATGAACGAAATAGACA
GATCGCTGAGATAGGTGCCTCACTGATTAAGCATTGGTAACTGTCAGACCAAGTTTACTCATATATACTT
TAGATTGATTTAAAACTTCATTTTTAATTTAAAAGGATCTAGGTGAAGATCCTTTTTGATAATCTCATGA
CCAAAATCCCTTAACGTGAGTTTTCGTTCCACTGAGCGTCAGACCCCGTAGAAAAGATCAAAGGATCTTC
TTGAGATCCTTTTTTTCTGCGCGTAATCTGCTGCTTGCAAACAAAAAAACCACCGCTACCAGCGGTGGTT
TGTTTGCCGGATCAAGAGCTACCAACTCTTTTTCCGAAGGTAACTGGCTTCAGCAGAGCGCAGATACCAA
ATACTGTCCTTCTAGTGTAGCCGTAGTTAGGCCACCACTTCAAGAACTCTGTAGCACCGCCTACATACCT
CGCTCTGCTAATCCTGTTACCAGTGGCTGCTGCCAGTGGCGATAAGTCGTGTCTTACCGGGTTGGACTCA
AGACGATAGTTACCGGATAAGGCGCAGCGGTCGGGCTGAACGGGGGGTTCGTGCACACAGCCCAGCTTGG
AGCGAACGACCTACACCGAACTGAGATACCTACAGCGTGAGCTATGAGAAAGCGCCACGCTTCCCGAAGG
GAGAAAGGCGGACAGGTATCCGGTAAGCGGCAGGGTCGGAACAGGAGAGCGCACGAGGGAGCTTCCAGGG
GGAAACGCCTGGTATCTTTATAGTCCTGTCGGGTTTCGCCACCTCTGACTTGAGCGTCGATTTTTGTGAT
GCTCGTCAGGGGGGCGGAGCCTATGGAAAAACGCCAGCAACGCGGCCTTTTTACGGTTCCTGGCCTTTTG
CTGGCCTTTTGCTCACATGTTCTTTCCTGCGTTATCCCCTGATTCTGTGGATAACCGTATTACCGCCTTT
GAGTGAGCTGATACCGCTCGCCGCAGCCGAACGACCGAGCGCAGCGAGTCAGTGAGCGAGGAAGCGGAAG
AGCGCCTGATGCGGTATTTTCTCCTTACGCATCTGTGCGGTATTTCACACCGCAATGGTGCACTCTCAGT
ACAATCTGCTCTGATGCCGCATAGTTAAGCCAGTATACACTCCGCTATCGCTACGTGACTGGGTCATGGC
TGCGCCCCGACACCCGCCAACACCCGCTGACGCGCCCTGACGGGCTTGTCTGCTCCCGGCATCCGCTTAC
AGACAAGCTGTGACCGTCTCCGGGAGCTGCATGTGTCAGAGGTTTTCACCGTCATCACCGAAACGCGCGA
GGCAGCTGCGGTAAAGCTCATCAGCGTGGTCGTGAAGCGATTCACAGATGTCTGCCTGTTCATCCGCGTC
CAGCTCGTTGAGTTTCTCCAGAAGCGTTAATGTCTGGCTTCTGATAAAGCGGGCCATGTTAAGGGCGGTT
TTTTCCTGTTTGGTCACTGATGCCTCCGTGTAAGGGGGATTTCTGTTCATGGGGGTAATGATACCGATGA
AACGAGAGAGGATGCTCACGATACGGGTTACTGATGATGAACATGCCCGGTTACTGGAACGTTGTGAGGG
TAAACAACTGGCGGTATGGATGCGGCGGGACCAGAGAAAAATCACTCAGGGTCAATGCCAGCGCTTCGTT
AATACAGATGTAGGTGTTCCACAGGGTAGCCAGCAGCATCCTGCGATGCAGATCCGGAACATAATGGTGC
AGGGCGCTGACTTCCGCGTTTCCAGACTTTACGAAACACGGAAACCGAAGACCATTCATGTTGTTGCTCA
GGTCGCAGACGTTTTGCAGCAGCAGTCGCTTCACGTTCGCTCGCGTATCGGTGATTCATTCTGCTAACCA
GTAAGGCAACCCCGCCAGCCTAGCCGGGTCCTCAACGACAGGAGCACGATCATGCGCACCCGTGGCCAGG
ACCCAACGCTGCCCGAGATGCGCCGCGTGCGGCTGCTGGAGATGGCGGACGCGATGGATATGTTCTGCCA
AGGGTTGGTTTGCGCATTCACAGTTCTCCGCAAGAATTGATTGGCTCCAATTCTTGGAGTGGTGAATCCG
TTAGCGAGGTGCCGCCGGCTTCCATTCAGGTCGAGGTGGCCCGGCTCCATGCACCGCGACGCAACGCGGG
GAGGCAGACAAGGTATAGGGCGGCGCCTACAATCCATGCCAACCCGTTCCATGTGCTCGCCGAGGCGGCA
TAAATCGCCGTGACGATCAGCGGTCCAATGATCGAAGTTAGGCTGGTAAGAGCCGCGAGCGATCCTTGAA
GCTGTCCCTGATGGTCGTCATCTACCTGCCTGGACAGCATGGCCTGCAACGCGGGCATCCCGATGCCGCC
GGAAGCGAGAAGAATCATAATGGGGAAGGCCATCCAGCCTCGCGTCGCGAACGCCAGCAAGACGTAGCCC
AGCGCGTCGGCCGCCATGCCGGCGATAATGGCCTGCTTCTCGCCGAAACGTTTGGTGGCGGGACCAGTGA
CGAAGGCTTGAGCGAGGGCGTGCAAGATTCCGAATACCGCAAGCGACAGGCCGATCATCGTCGCGCTCCA
GCGAAAGCGGTCCTCGCCGAAAATGACCCAGAGCGCTGCCGGCACCTGTCCTACGAGTTGCATGATAAAG
AAGACAGTCATAAGTGCGGCGACGATAGTCATGCCCCGCGCCCACCGGAAGGAGCTGACTGGGTTGAAGG
CTCTCAAGGGCATCGGTCGAGATCCCGGTGCCTAATGAGTGAGCTAACTTACATTAATTGCGTTGCGCTC
ACTGCCCGCTTTCCAGTCGGGAAACCTGTCGTGCCAGCTGCATTAATGAATCGGCCAACGCGCGGGGAGA
GGCGGTTTGCGTATTGGGCGCCAGGGTGGTTTTTCTTTTCACCAGTGAGACGGGCAACAGCTGATTGCCC
TTCACCGCCTGGCCCTGAGAGAGTTGCAGCAAGCGGTCCACGCTGGTTTGCCCCAGCAGGCGAAAATCCT
GTTTGATGGTGGTTAACGGCGGGATATAACATGAGCTGTCTTCGGTATCGTCGTATCCCACTACCGAGAT
ATCCGCACCAACGCGCAGCCCGGACTCGGTAATGGCGCGCATTGCGCCCAGCGCCATCTGATCGTTGGCA
ACCAGCATCGCAGTGGGAACGATGCCCTCATTCAGCATTTGCATGGTTTGTTGAAAACCGGACATGGCAC
TCCAGTCGCCTTCCCGTTCCGCTATCGGCTGAATTTGATTGCGAGTGAGATATTTATGCCAGCCAGCCAG
ACGCAGACGCGCCGAGACAGAACTTAATGGGCCCGCTAACAGCGCGATTTGCTGGTGACCCAATGCGACC
AGATGCTCCACGCCCAGTCGCGTACCGTCTTCATGGGAGAAAATAATACTGTTGATGGGTGTCTGGTCAG
AGACATCAAGAAATAACGCCGGAACATTAGTGCAGGCAGCTTCCACAGCAATGGCATCCTGGTCATCCAG
CGGATAGTTAATGATCAGCCCACTGACGCGTTGCGCGAGAAGATTGTGCACCGCCGCTTTACAGGCTTCG
ACGCCGCTTCGTTCTACCATCGACACCACCACGCTGGCACCCAGTTGATCGGCGCGAGATTTAATCGCCG
CGACAATTTGCGACGGCGCGTGCAGGGCCAGACTGGAGGTGGCAACGCCAATCAGCAACGACTGTTTGCC
CGCCAGTTGTTGTGCCACGCGGTTGGGAATGTAATTCAGCTCCGCCATCGCCGCTTCCACTTTTTCCCGC
GTTTTCGCAGAAACGTGGCTGGCCTGGTTCACCACGCGGGAAACGGTCTGATAAGAGACACCGGCATACT
CTGCGACATCGTATAACGTTACTGGTTTCACATTCACCACCCTGAATTGACTCTCTTCCGGGCGCTATCA
TGCCATACCGCGAAAGGTTTTGCGCCATTCGATGGTGTCCGGGATCTCGACGCTCTCCCTTATGCGACTC
CTGCATTAGGAAGCAGCCCAGTAGTAGGTTGAGGCCGTTGAGCACCGCCGCCGCAAGGAATGGTGCATG
